>Addgene plasmid #61602 | pET28a-mTurquoise2-CNA35 | depositor full sequence | sequence record 100946 | pET28a-mTurquoise2-CNA35 sequence 7013 bps
TGGCGAATGGG
[124 nt withheld, positions 12-135]
C
[91 nt withheld, positions 137-227]
A
[49 nt withheld, positions 229-277]
CCTTTGACGTTGGAGTCCACGTTCTTT
[37 nt withheld, positions 305-341]
ACCCTATCTCGGTCTATTCTTTTGATTTATAAGGGATTTTGCCGATTTCGGCCTATTGGTTAAAAAATGA
GCTGATTTAACAAAAATTTAACGCGAATTTTAACAAAATATTAACGTTTACAATTTCAGGTGGCACTTTT
CGGGGAAATGTGCGCGGAACCCCTATTTGTTTATTTTTCTAAATACATTCAAATATGTATCCGCTCATGA
ATTAATTCTTAGAAAAACTCATCGAGCATCAAATGAAACTGCAATTTATTCATATCAGGATTATCAATAC
CATATTTTTGAAAAAGCCGTTTCTGTAATGAAGGAGAAAACTCACCGAGGCAGTTCCATAGGATGGCAAG
ATCCTGGTATCGGTCTGCGATTCCGACTCGTCCAACATCAATACAACCTATTAATTTCCCCTCGTCAAAA
ATAAGGTTATCAAGTGAGAAATCACCATGAGTGACGACTGAATCCGGTGAGAATGGCAAAAGTTTATGCA
TTTCTTTCCAGACTTGTTCAACAGGCCAGCCATTACGCTCGTCATCAAAATCACTCGCATCAACCAAACC
GTTATTCATTCGTGATTGCGCCTGAGCGAGACGAAATACGCGATCGCTGTTAAAAGGACAATTACAAACA
GGAATCGAATGCAACCGGCGCAGGAACACTGCCAGCGCATCAACAATATTTTCACCTGAATCAGGATATT
CTTCTAATACCTGGAATGCTGTTTTCCCGGGGATCGCAGTGGTGAGTAACCATGCATCATCAGGAGTACG
GATAAAATGCTTGATGGTCGGAAGAGGCATAAATTCCGTCAGCCAGTTTAGTCTGACCATCTCATCTGTA
ACATCATTGGCAACGCTACCTTTGCCATGTTTCAGAAACAACTCTGGCGCATCGGGCTTCCCATACAATC
GATAGATTGTCGCACCTGATTGCCCGACATTATCGCGAGCCCATTTATACCCATATAAATCAGCATCCAT
GTTGGAATTTAATCGCGGCCTAGAGCAAGACGTTTCCCGTTGAATATGGCTCATAACACCCCTTGTATTA
CTGTTTATGTAAGCAGACAGTTTTATTGTTCATGACCAAAATCCCTTAACGTGAGTTTTCGTTCCACTGA
GCGTCAGACCCCGTAGAAAAGATCAAAGGATCTTCTTGAGATCCTTTTTTTCTGCGCGTAATCTGCTGCT
TGCAAACAAAAAAACCACCGCTACCAGCGGTGGTTTGTTTGCCGGATCAAGAGCTACCAACTCTTTTTCC
GAAGGTAACTGGCTTCAGCAGAGCGCAGATACCAAATACTGTCCTTCTAGTGTAGCCGTAGTTAGGCCAC
CACTTCAAGAACTCTGTAGCACCGCCTACATACCTCGCTCTGCTAATCCTGTTACCAGTGGCTGCTGCCA
GTGGCGATAAGTCGTGTCTTACCGGGTTGGACTCAAGACGATAGTTACCGGATAAGGCGCAGCGGTCGGG
CTGAACGGGGGGTTCGTGCACACAGCCCAGCTTGGAGCGAACGACCTACACCGAACTGAGATACCTACAG
CGTGAGCTATGAGAAAGCGCCACGCTTCCCGAAGGGAGAAAGGCGGACAGGTATCCGGTAAGCGGCAGGG
TCGGAACAGGAGAGCGCACGAGGGAGCTTCCAGGGGGAAACGCCTGGTATCTTTATAGTCCTGTCGGGTT
TCGCCACCTCTGACTTGAGCGTCGATTTTTGTGATGCTCGTCAGGGGGGCGGAGCCTATGGAAAAACGCC
AGCAACGCGGCCTTTTTACGGTTCCTGGCCTTTTGCTGGCCTTTTGCTCACATGTTCTTTCCTGCGTTAT
CCCCTGATTCTGTGGATAACCGTATTACCGCCTTTGAGTGAGCTGATACCGCTCGCCGCAGCCGAACGAC
CGAGCGCAGCGAGTCAGTGAGCGAGGAAGCGGAAGAGCGCCTGATGCGGTATTTTCTCCTTACGCATCTG
TGCGGTATTTCACACCGCATATATGGTGCACTCTCAGTACAATCTGCTCTGATGCCGCATAGTTAAGCCA
GTATACACTCCGCTATCGCTACGTGACTGGGTCATGGCTGCGCCCCGACACCCGCCAACACCCGCTGACG
CGCCCTGACGGGCTTGTCTGCTCCCGGCATCCGCTTACAGACAAGCTGTGACCGTCTCCGGGAGCTGCAT
GTGTCAGAGGTTTTCACCGTCATCACCGAAACGCGCGAGGCAGCTGCGGTAAAGCTCATCAGCGTGGTCG
TGAAGCGATTCACAGATGTCTGCCTGTTCATCCGCGTCCAGCTCGTTGAGTTTCTCCAGAAGCGTTAATG
TCTGGCTTCTGATAAAGCGGGCCATGTTAAGGGCGGTTTTTTCCTGTTTGGTCACTGATGCCTCCGTGTA
AGGGGGATTTCTGTTCATGGGGGTAATGATACCGATGAAACGAGAGAGGATGCTCACGATACGGGTTACT
GATGATGAACATGCCCGGTTACTGGAACGTTGTGAGGGTAAACAACTGGCGGTATGGATGCGGCGGGACC
AGAGAAAAATCACTCAGGGTCAATGCCAGCGCTTCGTTAATACAGATGTAGGTGTTCCACAGGGTAGCCA
GCAGCATCCTGCGATGCAGATCCGGAACATAATGGTGCAGGGCGCTGACTTCCGCGTTTCCAGACTTTAC
GAAACACGGAAACCGAAGACCATTCATGTTGTTGCTCAGGTCGCAGACGTTTTGCAGCAGCAGTCGCTTC
ACGTTCGCTCGCGTATCGGTGATTCATTCTGCTAACCAGTAAGGCAACCCCGCCAGCCTAGCCGGGTCCT
CAACGACAGGAGCACGATCATGCGCACCCGTGGGGCCGCCATGCCGGCGATAATGGCCTGCTTCTCGCCG
AAACGTTTGGTGGCGGGACCAGTGACGAAGGCTTGAGCGAGGGCGTGCAAGATTCCGAATACCGCAAGCG
ACAGGCCGATCATCGTCGCGCTCCAGCGAAAGCGGTCCTCGCCGAAAATGACCCAGAGCGCTGCCGGCAC
CTGTCCTACGAGTTGCATGATAAAGAAGACAGTCATAAGTGCGGCGACGATAGTCATGCCCCGCGCCCAC
CGGAAGGAGCTGACTGGGTTGAAGGCTCTCAAGGGCATCGGTCGAGATCCCGGTGCCTAATGAGTGAGCT
AACTTACATTAATTGCGTTGCGCTCACTGCCCGCTTTCCAGTCGGGAAACCTGTCGTGCCAGCTGCATTA
ATGAATCGGCCAACGCGCGGGGAGAGGCGGTTTGCGTATTGGGCGCCAGGGTGGTTTTTCTTTTCACCAG
TGAGACGGGCAACAGCTGATTGCCCTTCACCGCCTGGCCCTGAGAGAGTTGCAGCAAGCGGTCCACGCTG
GTTTGCCCCAGCAGGCGAAAATCCTGTTTGATGGTGGTTAACGGCGGGATATAACATGAGCTGTCTTCGG
TATCGTCGTATCCCACTACCGAGATATCCGCACCAACGCGCAGCCCGGACTCGGTAATGGCGCGCATTGC
GCCCAGCGCCATCTGATCGTTGGCAACCAGCATCGCAGTGGGAACGATGCCCTCATTCAGCATTTGCATG
GTTTGTTGAAAACCGGACATGGCACTCCAGTCGCCTTCCCGTTCCGCTATCGGCTGAATTTGATTGCGAG
TGAGATATTTATGCCAGCCAGCCAGACGCAGACGCGCCGAGACAGAACTTAATGGGCCCGCTAACAGCGC
GATTTGCTGGTGACCCAATGCGACCAGATGCTCCACGCCCAGTCGCGTACCGTCTTCATGGGAGAAAATA
ATACTGTTGATGGGTGTCTGGTCAGAGACATCAAGAAATAACGCCGGAACATTAGTGCAGGCAGCTTCCA
CAGCAATGGCATCCTGGTCATCCAGCGGATAGTTAATGATCAGCCCACTGACGCGTTGCGCGAGAAGATT
GTGCACCGCCGCTTTACAGGCTTCGACGCCGCTTCGTTCTACCATCGACACCACCACGCTGGCACCCAGT
TGATCGGCGCGAGATTTAATCGCCGCGACAATTTGCGACGGCGCGTGCAGGGCCAGACTGGAGGTGGCAA
CGCCAATCAGCAACGACTGTTTGCCCGCCAGTTGTTGTGCCACGCGGTTGGGAATGTAATTCAGCTCCGC
CATCGCCGCTTCCACTTTTTCCCGCGTTTTCGCAGAAACGTGGCTGGCCTGGTTCACCACGCGGGAAACG
GTCTGATAAGAGACACCGGCATACTCTGCGACATCGTATAACGTTACTGGTTTCACATTCACCACCCTGA
ATTGACTCTCTTCCGGGCGCTATCATGCCATACCGCGAAAGGTTTTGCGCCATTCGATGGTGTCCGGGAT
CTCGACGCTCTCCCTTATGCGACTCCTGCATTAGGAAGCAGCCCAGTAGTAGGTTGAGGCCGTTGAGCAC
CGCCGCCGCAAGGAATGGTGCATGCAAGGAGATGGCGCCCAACAGTCCCCCGGCCACGGGGCCTGCCACC
ATACCCACGCCGAAACAAGCGCTCATGAGCCCGAAGTGGCGAGCCCGATCTTCCCCATCGGTGATGTCGG
CGATATAGGCGCCAGCAACCGCACCTGTGGCGCCGGTGATGCCGGCCACGATGCGTCCGGCGTAGAGGAT
CGAGATCTCGATCCCGCGAAATTAATACGACTCACTATAGGGGAATTGTGAGCGGATAACAATTCCCCTC
TAGAAATAATTTTGTTTAACTTTAAGAAGGAGATATACCATGGGCAGCAGCCATCATCATCATCATCACA
GCAGCGGCCTGGTGCCGCGCGGCAGCCATATGGCTAGCCCGGTCGCCACCATGGTGAGCAAGGGCGAGGA
GCTGTTCACCGGGGTGGTGCCCATCCTGGTCGAGCTGGACGGCGACGTAAACGGCCACAAGTTCAGCGTG
TCCGGCGAGGGCGAGGGCGATGCCACCTACGGCAAGCTGACCCTGAAGTTCATCTGCACCACCGGCAAGC
TGCCCGTGCCCTGGCCCACCCTCGTGACCACCCTGTCCTGGGGCGTGCAGTGCTTCGCCCGCTACCCCGA
CCACATGAAGCAGCACGACTTCTTCAAGTCCGCCATGCCCGAAGGCTACGTCCAGGAGCGCACCATCTTC
TTCAAGGACGACGGCAACTACAAGACCCGCGCCGAGGTGAAGTTCGAGGGCGACACCCTGGTGAACCGCA
TCGAGCTGAAGGGCATCGACTTCAAGGAGGACGGCAACATCCTGGGGCACAAGCTGGAGTACAACTACTT
TAGCGACAACGTCTATATCACCGCCGACAAGCAGAAGAACGGCATCAAGGCCAACTTCAAGATCCGCCAC
AACATCGAGGACGGCGGCGTGCAGCTCGCCGACCACTACCAGCAGAACACCCCCATCGGCGACGGCCCCG
TGCTGCTGCCCGACAACCACTACCTGAGCACCCAGTCCAAGCTGAGCAAAGACCCCAACGAGAAGCGCGA
TCACATGGTCCTGCTGGAGTTCGTGACCGCCGCCGGGATCACTCTCGGCATGGACGAGCTGTACAAGGAA
TTCCACGGATCCGCACGAGATATTTCATCAACGAATGTTACAGATTTAACTGTATCACCGTCTAAGATAG
AAGATGGTGGTAAAACGACAGTAAAAATGACGTTCGACGATAAAAATGGAAAAATACAAAATGGTGACAT
GATTAAAGTGGCATGGCCGACAAGCGGTACAGTAAAGATAGAGGGTTATAGTAAAACAGTACCATTAACT
GTTAAAGGTGAACAGGTGGGTCAAGCAGTTATTACACCAGACGGTGCAACAATTACATTCAATGATAAAG
TAGAAAAATTAAGTGATGTTTCGGGATTTGCAGAATTTGAAGTACAAGGAAGAAATTTAACGCAAACAAA
TACTTCAGATGACAAAGTAGCTACGATAACATCTGGGAATAAATCAACGAATGTTACGGTTCATAAAAGT
GAAGCGGGAACAAGTAGTGTTTTCTATTATAAAACGGGAGATATGCTACCAGAAGATACGACACATGTAC
GATGGTTTTTAAATATTAACAATGAAAAAAGTTATGTATCGAAAGATATTACTATAAAGGATCAGATTCA
AGGTGGACAGCAGTTAGATTTAAGCACATTAAACATTAATGTGACAGGTACACATAGCAATTATTATAGT
GGACAAAGTGCAATTACTGATTTTGAAAAAGCCTTTCCAGGTTCTAAAATAACTGTTGATAATACGAAGA
ACACAATTGATGTAACAATTCCACAAGGCTATGGGTCATATAATAGTTTTTCAATTAACTACAAAACCAA
AATTACGAATGAACAGCAAAAAGAGTTTGTTAATAATTCACAAGCTTGGTATCAAGAGCATGGTAAGGAA
GAAGTGAACGGGAAATCATTTAATCATACTGTGCACAATATTAATGCTAATGCCGGTATTGAAGGTACTG
TAAAAGGTGAATTAAAAGTTTTAAAACAGGATAAAGATACCAAGGCTTCAGTCGACCTGTAAGGCATTGC
TCGAGCACCACCACCACCACCACTGAGATCCGGCTGCTAACAAAGCCCGAAAGGAAGCTGAGTTGGCTGC
TGCCACCGCTGAGCAATAACTAGCATAACCCCTTGGGGCCTCTAAACGGGTCTTGAGGGGTTTTTTGCTG
AAAGGAGGAACTATATCCGGAT
Features (pLannotate 1.2.2; 22 found; start..end, strand, type, name):
     12..467     +  rep_origin     f1 ori (sequence partly withheld): f1 bacteriophage origin of replication; arrow indicates direction of (+) strand synthesis
    494..551     +  promoter       AmpR promoter (fragment): bla
    560..1375    -  CDS            KanR: aminoglycoside phosphotransferase; aph(3')-Ia; confers resistance to kanamycin in bacteria or G418 (Geneticin®) in eukaryotes
   1497..2085    +  rep_origin     ori: high-copy-number ColE1/pMB1/pBR322/pUC origin of replication
   2271..2413    -  misc_feature   bom: basis of mobility region from pBR322
   2515..2706    -  CDS            rop: Rop protein, which maintains plasmids at low copy number; rop
   2723..3103    +  CDS            YPB1_ECOLX: Protein predicted: Swiss-Prot protein existence level 4. From Escherichia coli.
   3175..3466    -  CDS            TcR (fragment): tetracycline efflux protein; tet; confers resistance to tetracycline
   3481..3502    -  protein_bind   CAP binding site: CAP binding activates transcription in the presence of cAMP. E. coli catabolite activator protein
   3515..4597    -  CDS            lacI: lac repressor; lacI; The lac repressor binds to the lac operator to inhibit transcription in E. coli. This inhibition can be relieved by adding lactose or isopropyl-β-D-thiogalactopyranoside (IPTG).
   4598..4675    -  promoter       lacI promoter: lacI
   4683..4962    -  CDS            TcR (fragment): tetracycline efflux protein; tet; confers resistance to tetracycline
   4984..5002    +  promoter       T7 promoter: promoter for bacteriophage T7 RNA polymerase
   5003..5027    +  protein_bind   lac operator: The lac repressor binds to the lac operator to inhibit transcription in E. coli. This inhibition can be relieved by adding lactose or isopropyl-β-D-thiogalactopyranoside (IPTG). lac repressor encoded by lacI
   5042..5064    +  RBS            RBS: efficient ribosome binding site from bacteriophage T7 gene 10 (Olins and Rangwala, 1989)
   5083..5099    +  CDS            capTEV™ (fragment): composite tag for in vivo biotinylation, TEV protease cleavage, and 6xHis tagging
   5110..5127    +  CDS            thrombin site: thrombin recognition and cleavage site
   5152..5868    +  CDS            mTurquoise2: mTurquoise2 is a basic (constitutively fluorescent) cyan fluorescent protein published in 2012, derived from Aequorea victoria. It is reported to be a rapidly-maturing monomer with very low acid sensitivity.
   5881..6834    +  CDS            cna (fragment): CNA_STAAU - Experimental evidence at protein level: Swiss-Prot protein existence level 1. Collagen-binding adhesin that mediates bacterial adherence to collagenous tissues such as cartilage (PubMed:8218209). Participates in the infectious process by acting as a virulence factor in many different animal models of staphylococcal infections including arthritis, endocarditis and keratitis (PubMed:10816547, PubMed:15181582). Inhibits the activation of the classical complement pathway by interacting with host C1q and interfering with the association between host C1r with C1q (PubMed:23720782). From
   6857..6874    +  CDS            9xHis (fragment): 9xHis affinity tag
   6884..6933    +  CDS            SET1 (fragment): solubility-enhancement tag derived from T7 phage gene 10B
   6941..6988    +  terminator     T7 terminator: transcription terminator for bacteriophage T7 RNA polymerase
