[The description below was written by a language model from this plasmid's Addgene catalogue record and pLannotate feature annotations shown in this document.]
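Description:
pET28a-mTurquoise2-CNA35 is a 7,013 bp bacterial expression plasmid built on the Novagen pET28a backbone and designed to produce a fluorescent collagen-binding probe in E. coli. It replicates from a ColE1/pMB1-type origin. The bom and rop elements typical of pBR322-derived pET vectors are also annotated, although the catalogue lists the plasmid as high copy. Selection is by kanamycin through an aph(3')-Ia resistance gene, and an f1 origin is also present. The short tetracycline-resistance fragments and the AmpR promoter fragment in the feature table are backbone remnants rather than functional markers.

The expression cassette is the standard pET arrangement: a T7 promoter followed by a lac operator and the T7 gene 10 ribosome binding site, with a T7 terminator downstream and a plasmid-borne lacI gene supplying repressor. Transcription therefore depends on T7 RNA polymerase, as provided by DE3 lysogens such as the listed BL21(DE3) strain, and can be induced with IPTG. The open reading frame, cloned between NheI and XhoI, begins with an N-terminal His-tag region (annotated as a composite-tag fragment) and a thrombin cleavage site. These are followed by the monomeric cyan fluorescent protein mTurquoise2, fused upstream of a fragment of the Staphylococcus aureus collagen adhesin gene cna (CNA35). A second histidine-tag fragment is annotated downstream of the cna fragment, but the record does not confirm whether it is translated as part of the fusion.

The His tag allows affinity purification of the fusion protein. The associated publication describes a palette of protein-based fluorescent probes for collagen imaging, of which this is the cyan member.
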