Addgene plasmid #61602: pET28a-mTurquoise2-CNA35
Purpose: bacterial expression of N-terminal fusion protein of CNA35 with m-Turquoise-2
Depositing lab: Maarten Merkx. Depositing organization: Technische Universiteit Eindhoven. Publication: Colorful Protein-Based Fluorescent Probes for Collagen Imaging. Aper SJ, van Spreeuwel AC, van Turnhout MC, van der Linden AJ, Pieters PA, van der Zon NL, de la Rambelje SL, Bouten CV, Merkx M. PLoS One. 2014 Dec 9;9(12):e114983. doi: 10.1371/journal.pone.0114983. eCollection 2014. PONE-D-14-29186 PubMed 25490719.
Backbone
  Vector backbone: pET28a
  Backbone manufacturer: Novagen
  Vector type: Bacterial Expression
Growth in bacteria
  Bacterial resistance: Kanamycin, 50 μg/mL
  Growth temperature: 37°C
  Growth strain: BL21(DE3)
  Copy number: High Copy
Gene/Insert
  Gene/Insert name: mTurqouise and CNA35
  Promoter: T7
  Tag / fusion protein: His tag
  Cloning method: Restriction Enzyme; 5′ cloning site Nhe1 (unknown if destroyed); 3′ cloning site Xho 1 (unknown if destroyed)
  Sequencing primers: 5′ T7 promotor
Resource information
  A portion of this plasmid was derived from a plasmid made by: CNA35 gene was a giuft from Prof Magnus Hook (Texas A&M University)
Terms and licenses: Academic/Nonprofit Terms; Industry Terms: Not Available to Industry
How to cite: pET28a-mTurquoise2-CNA35 was a gift from Maarten Merkx (Addgene plasmid # 61602 ; http://n2t.net/addgene:61602 ; RRID:Addgene_61602)
