>Addgene plasmid #61602 | pET28a-mTurquoise2-CNA35 | addgene partial sequence | sequence record 104755 | EXFP-internal-F 5'-ACGACGGCAACTACAAGACC-3'
TTCGAGGGCGACACCCTGGTGAACCGCATCGAGCTGAAGGGCATCGACTTCAAGGAGGACGGCAACATCC
TGGGGCACAAGCTGGAGTACAACTACTTTAGCGACAACGTCTATATCACCGCCGACAAGCAGAAGAACGG
CATCAAGGCCAACTTCAAGATCCGCCACAACATCGAGGACGGCGGCGTGCAGCTCGCCGACCACTACCAG
CAGAACACCCCCATCGGCGACGGCCCCGTGCTGCTGCCCGACAACCACTACCTGAGCACCCAGTCCAAGC
TGAGCAAAGACCCCAACGAGAAGCGCGATCACATGGTCCTGCTGGAGTTCGTGACCGCCGCCGGGATCAC
TCTCGGCATGGACGAGCTGTACAAGGAATTCCACGGATCCGCACGAGATATTTCATCAACGAATGTTACA
GATTTAACTGTATCACCGTCTAAGATAGAAGATGGTGGTAAAACGACAGTAAAAATGACGTTCGACGATA
AAAATGGAAAAATACAAAATGGTGACATGATTAAAGTGGCATGGCCGACAAGCGGTACAGTAAAGATAGA
GGGTTATAGTAAAACAGTACCATTAACTGTTAAAGGTGAACAGGTGGGTCAAGCAGTTATTACACCAGAC
GGTGCAACAATTACATTCAATGATAAAGTAGAAAAATTAAGTGATGTTTCGGGATTTGCAGAATTTGAAG
TACAAGGAAGAAATTTAACGCAAACAAATACTTCAGATGACAAAGTAGCTACGATAACATCTGGGAATAA
ATCAACGAATGTTACGGTTCATAAAAGTGAAGCGGGAACAAGTAGTGTTTTCTATTATAAAACGGGAGAT
ATGCTACCAGAAGATACGACACATGTACGATGGTTTTTAAATATTAACAATGAAAAAAGTTATGTATCGA
AAGATATTACTATAAAGGATCAGATTCAAGGTGGACAGCAGTTAGATTTAAGCACATTAAACATTAATGT
GACAGGTACACATAGCAATTATTATAGTGGACAAAGTGCAATTACTGATTTTGAAAAAGCCTTTCCAGGT
TCTAAAATAACTGTTGATAATACGAAGAACACAATTGATGTAACAATTCCACAAGGCTATGGGTCATATA
ATAGTTTT
