>Addgene plasmid #61602 | pET28a-mTurquoise2-CNA35 | addgene partial sequence | sequence record 104758 | T7term 5'-GCTAGTTATTGCTCAGCGG-3'
TTCCTTTCGGGCTTTGTTAGCAGCCGGATCTCAGTGGTGGTGGTGGTGGTGCTCGAGCAATGCCTTACAG
GTCGACTGAAGCCTTGGTATCTTTATCCTGTTTTAAAACTTTTAATTCACCTTTTACAGTACCTTCAATA
CCGGCATTAGCATTAATATTGTGCACAGTATGATTAAATGATTTCCCGTTCACTTCTTCCTTACCATGCT
CTTGATACCAAGCTTGTGAATTATTAACAAACTCTTTTTGCTGTTCATTCGTAATTTTGGTTTTGTAGTT
AATTGAAAAACTATTATATGACCCATAGCCTTGTGGAATTGTTACATCAATTGTGTTCTTCGTATTATCA
ACAGTTATTTTAGAACCTGGAAAGGCTTTTTCAAAATCAGTAATTGCACTTTGTCCACTATAATAATTGC
TATGTGTACCTGTCACATTAATGTTTAATGTGCTTAAATCTAACTGCTGTCCACCTTGAATCTGATCCTT
TATAGTAATATCTTTCGATACATAACTTTTTTCATTGTTAATATTTAAAAACCATCGTACATGTGTCGTA
TCTTCTGGTAGCATATCTCCCGTTTTATAATAGAAAACACTACTTGTTCCCGCTTCACTTTTATGAACCG
TAACATTCGTTGATTTATTCCCAGATGTTATCGTAGCTACTTTGTCATCTGAAGTATTTGTTTGCGTTAA
ATTTCTTCCTTGTACTTCAAATTCTGCAAATCCCGAAACATCACTTAATTTTTCTACTTTATCATTGAAT
GTAATTGTTGCACCGTCTGGTGTAATAACTGCTTGACCCACCTGTTCACCTTTAACAGTTAATGGTACTG
TTTTACTATAACCCTCTATCTTTACTGTACCGCTTGTCGGCCATGCCACTTTAATCATGTCACCATTTTG
TATTTTTCCATTTTTATCGTCGAACGTCATTTTTACTGTCGTTTTACCACCATCTTCTATCTTAGACGGT
GATACAGTTAAATCTGTAACATTCGTTGATGAAATATCTCGTGCGGATCCGTGGAATTCCTTGTACAGCT
CGTCCATGCCGAGAGTGATCCCGGCGGCGGTCACGAACTCCAGCAGGACCATGTGATCGCGCTTC
