>Addgene plasmid #61602 | pET28a-mTurquoise2-CNA35 | addgene partial sequence | sequence record 104760 | pBRrevBam 5'-GGTGATGTCGGCGATATAGG-3'
GTGGCGCCGGTGATGCCGGCCACGATGCGTCCGGCGTAGAGGATCGAGATCTCGATCCCGCGAAATTAAT
ACGACTCACTATAGGGGAATTGTGAGCGGATAACAATTCCCCTCTAGAAATAATTTTGTTTAACTTTAAG
AAGGAGATATACCATGGGCAGCAGCCATCATCATCATCATCACAGCAGCGGCCTGGTGCCGCGCGGCAGC
CATATGGCTAGCCCGGTCGCCACCATGGTGAGCAAGGGCGAGGAGCTGTTCACCGGGGTGGTGCCCATCC
TGGTCGAGCTGGACGGCGACGTAAACGGCCACAAGTTCAGCGTGTCCGGCGAGGGCGAGGGCGATGCCAC
CTACGGCAAGCTGACCCTGAAGTTCATCTGCACCACCGGCAAGCTGCCCGTGCCCTGGCCCACCCTCGTG
ACCACCCTGTCCTGGGGCGTGCAGTGCTTCGCCCGCTACCCCGACCACATGAAGCAGCACGACTTCTTCA
AGTCCGCCATGCCCGAAGGCTACGTCCAGGAGCGCACCATCTTCTTCAAGGACGACGGCAACTACAAGAC
CCGCGCCGAGGTGAAGTTCGAGGGCGACACCCTGGTGAACCGCATCGAGCTGAAGGGCATCGACTTCAAG
GAGGACGGCAACATCCTGGGGCACAAGCTGGAGTACAACTACTTTAGCGACAACGTCTATATCACCGCCG
ACAAGCAGAAGAACGGCATCAAGGCCAACTTCAAGATCCGCCACAACATCGAGGACGGCGGCGTGCAGCT
CGCCGACCACTACCAGCAGAACACCCCCATCGGCGACGGCCCCGTGCTGCTGCCCGACAACCACTACCTG
AGCACCCAGTCCAAGCTGAGCAAAGACCCCAACGAGAAGCGCGATCACATGGTCCTGCTGGAGTTCGTGA
CCGCCGCCGGGATCACTCTCGGCATGGACGAGCTGTACAAGGAATTCCACGGATCCGCACGAGATATTTC
ATCAACGAATGTTACAGATTTAACTGTATCACCGTCTAAGATAGAAGATGGTGGTAAAACGACAGTAAAA
